Addgene plasmid #232890: pML107-INO80
Purpose: Plasmid expressing Cas9 and gRNA GGAAGTAGAATCATTCGTAG which targets the INO80 gene.
Depositing lab: Jolanda Van Leeuwen. Depositing organization: University of Massachusetts, Worcester. Publication: The modifiers that cause changes in gene essentiality. Batte A, Bosch-Guiteras N, Pons C, Ota M, Lopes M, Sharma S, Tellini N, Paltenghi C, Conti M, Kan KT, Ho UL, Wiederkehr M, Barraud J, Ashe M, Aloy P, Liti G, Chabes A, Parts L, van Leeuwen J. Cell Syst. 2026 Mar 2:101515. doi: 10.1016/j.cels.2025.101515. PubMed 41775267.
Backbone
  Vector backbone: pML107
  Backbone manufacturer: Laughery et al, 2015, Yeast
  Backbone size w/o insert (bp): 12367
  Vector type: Yeast Expression, CRISPR
  Selectable markers: LEU2
Growth in bacteria
  Bacterial resistance: Ampicillin, 100 μg/mL
  Growth temperature: 37°C
  Growth strain: DH5alpha
  Copy number: High Copy
Gene/Insert
  Gene/Insert name: INO80 gRNA (alt name: YGL150C)
  gRNA/shRNA sequence: GGAAGTAGAATCATTCGTAG
  Species: S. cerevisiae (budding yeast)
  Insert size (bp): 33
  Entrez Gene: INO80 (a.k.a. YGL150C)
  Promoter: snR52
  Cloning method: Restriction Enzyme; 5′ cloning site SwaI (destroyed during cloning); 3′ cloning site BclI (destroyed during cloning)
Terms and licenses: Academic/Nonprofit Terms; Industry Terms: Not Available to Industry
How to cite: pML107-INO80 was a gift from Jolanda Van Leeuwen (Addgene plasmid # 232890 ; http://n2t.net/addgene:232890 ; RRID:Addgene_232890)
