[The description below was written by a language model from this plasmid's Addgene catalogue record and pLannotate feature annotations shown in this document.]
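Description:
pML107-INO80 is a yeast CRISPR plasmid built on the pML107 backbone, an E. coli–S. cerevisiae shuttle vector that delivers both Cas9 and a single guide RNA from one molecule. In bacteria it replicates from a high-copy ColE1/pUC-type origin and is selected through the AmpR β-lactamase gene. In yeast it is maintained as a multicopy episome through the 2μ origin and selected by complementation of leucine auxotrophy with LEU2 under its own promoter. An f1 origin, flanking T7 and T3 promoters, and fragments of lacZα, the lac promoter/operator and the pBluescript polylinker are remnants of the phagemid scaffold and have no stated role in the construct's function.

The payload consists of two expression units. Streptococcus pyogenes Cas9 is driven by the strong constitutive TDH3 (GAP) promoter and terminated by the ADH1 terminator. On the opposite strand, the RNA polymerase III-transcribed SNR52 promoter drives the guide RNA, composed of a 20-nucleotide spacer against the budding yeast INO80 gene (YGL150C) fused to the S. pyogenes gRNA scaffold and ending at the SUP4 tRNA terminator. The spacer was introduced as a short 33 bp insert between the SwaI and BclI sites of the backbone, both of which were destroyed during cloning. The sequenced plasmid is 12,385 nt.

Once transformed into yeast, the plasmid directs Cas9 cleavage at the INO80 locus, enabling genome editing of this gene. The record does not describe any repair template or the specific edit intended; the associated work concerns genetic modifiers that alter gene essentiality.
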