Features (pLannotate 1.2.2; 26 found; start..end, strand, type, name):
     27..45      +  promoter       T7 promoter: promoter for bacteriophage T7 RNA polymerase
     54..107     -  misc_feature   MCS (fragment): pBluescript multiple cloning site
    132..798     +  promoter       GAP promoter: S. cerevisiae TDH3; promoter for glyceraldehyde-3-phosphate dehydrogenase
    833..4936    +  CDS            cas9: CAS9_STRP1 - Also known as csn1 From Streptococcus pyogenes serotype M1.
   4994..5181    +  terminator     ADH1 terminator: S. cerevisiae ADH1; transcription terminator for the S. cerevisiae alcohol dehydrogenase 1 (ADH1) gene
   5299..5318    -  terminator     SUP4 terminator: transcription terminator for the S. cerevisiae SUP4 tRNA gene
   5323..5397    -  misc_RNA       gRNA scaffold: guide RNA scaffold for the Streptococcus pyogenes CRISPR/Cas9 system
   5418..5686    -  promoter       SNR52 promoter: promoter for the S. cerevisiae small nucleolar RNA gene SNR52
   5717..5735    -  promoter       T3 promoter: promoter for bacteriophage T3 RNA polymerase
   5778..5800    -  protein_bind   lac operator (fragment): The lac repressor binds to the lac operator to inhibit transcription in E. coli. This inhibition can be relieved by adding lactose or isopropyl-β-D-thiogalactopyranoside (IPTG). lac repressor encoded by lacI
   5804..5834    -  promoter       lac promoter: promoter for the E. coli lac operon
   5849..5870    -  protein_bind   CAP binding site: CAP binding activates transcription in the presence of cAMP. E. coli catabolite activator protein
   5883..5975    -  CDS            lacI (fragment): lac repressor; lacI; The lac repressor binds to the lac operator to inhibit transcription in E. coli. This inhibition can be relieved by adding lactose or isopropyl-β-D-thiogalactopyranoside (IPTG).
   6158..6746    -  rep_origin     ori: high-copy-number ColE1/pMB1/pBR322/pUC origin of replication
   6917..7777    -  CDS            AmpR: β-lactamase; bla; confers resistance to ampicillin, carbenicillin, and related antibiotics
   7778..7882    -  promoter       AmpR promoter: bla
   7909..9255    -  rep_origin     2μ ori: yeast 2μ plasmid origin of replication
   9323..9358    +  CDS            rop (fragment): Rop protein, which maintains plasmids at low copy number; rop
   9460..9510    +  misc_feature   bom (fragment): basis of mobility region from pBR322
   9509..9625    +  CDS            NFS1 (fragment): NFS1_YEAST - Also known as SPL1 From Saccharomyces cerevisiae (strain ATCC 204508 / S288c) (Baker's yeast).
   9990..11081   -  CDS            LEU2: LEU3_YEAST - Experimental evidence at protein level: Swiss-Prot protein existence level 1. Catalyzes the oxidation of 3-carboxy-2-hydroxy-4- methylpentanoate (3-isopropylmalate) to 3-carboxy-4-methyl-2- oxopentanoate. The product decarboxylates to 4-methyl-2 oxopentanoate. From Saccharomyces cerevisiae (strain ATCC 204508 / S288c) (Baker's yeast).
  11082..11489   -  promoter       LEU2 promoter: S. cerevisiae LEU2
  11629..11706   -  CDS            YO192_YEAST (fragment): Experimental evidence at protein level: Swiss-Prot protein existence level 1. From Saccharomyces cerevisiae (strain ATCC 204508 / S288c) (Baker's yeast).
  11737..11789   +  misc_feature   bom (fragment): basis of mobility region from pBR322
  11817..12245   -  rep_origin     f1 ori (sequence partly withheld): f1 bacteriophage origin of replication; arrow indicates direction of (+) strand synthesis
  12249..19      -  CDS            lacZα (fragment) (across the origin): LacZα fragment of β-galactosidase; lacZ fragment
>Addgene plasmid #232890 | pML107-INO80 | addgene full sequence | sequence record 462082 | Addgene NGS Result
GTAAAACGACGGCCAGTGAGCGCGCGTAATACGACTCACTATAGGGCGAATTGGGTACCGGGCCCCCCCT
CGAGGTCGACGGTATCGATAAGCTTGATATCGAATTCAGTCTACTAGTCAGTTCGAGTTTATCATTATCA
ATACTGCCATTTCAAAGAATACGTAAATAATTAATAGTAGTGATTTTCCTAACTTTATTTAGTCAAAAAA
TTAGCCTTTTAATTCTGCTGTAACCCGTACATGCCCAAAATAGGGGGCGGGTTACACAGAATATATAACA
TCGTAGGTGTCTGGGTGAACAGTTTATTCCTGGCATCCACTAAATATAATGGAGCCCGCTTTTTAAGCTG
GCATCCAGAAAAAAAAAGAATCCCAGCACCAAAATATTGTTTTCTTCACCAACCATCAGTTCATAGGTCC
ATTCTCTTAGCGCAACTACAGAGAACAGGGGCACAAACAGGCAAAAAACGGGCACAACCTCAATGGAGTG
ATGCAACCTGCCTGGAGTAAATGATGACACAAGGCAATTGACCCACGCATGTATCTATCTCATTTTCTTA
CACCTTCTATTACCTTCTGCTCTCTCTGATTTGGAAAAAGCTGAAAAAAAAGGTTGAAACCAGTTCCCTG
AAATTATTCCCCTACTTGACTAATAAGTATATAAAGACGGTAGGTATTGATTGTAATTCTGTAAATCTAT
TTCTTAAACTTCTTAAATTCTACTTTTATAGTTAGTCTTTTTTTTAGTTTTAAAACACCAAGAACTTAGT
TTCGAATAAACACACATAAACAAACAAAAGATCTGATATGGATCGAATTAGATCTCGCCACCATGGACAA
GAAGTATTCTATCGGACTGGACATCGGGACTAATAGCGTCGGGTGGGCCGTCATCACTGACGAGTACAAG
GTGCCCTCTAAGAAGTTCAAGGTGCTCGGGAACACCGACCGGCATTCCATCAAGAAAAATCTGATCGGAG
CTCTCCTCTTTGATTCAGGGGAGACCGCTGAAGCAACCCGCCTCAAGCGGACTGCTAGACGGCGGTACAC
CAGGAGGAAGAACCGGATTTGTTACCTTCAAGAGATATTCTCCAACGAAATGGCAAAGGTCGACGACAGC
TTCTTCCATAGGCTGGAAGAATCATTCCTCGTGGAAGAGGATAAGAAGCATGAACGGCATCCCATCTTCG
GTAATATCGTCGACGAGGTGGCCTATCACGAGAAATACCCAACCATCTACCATCTTCGCAAAAAGCTGGT
GGACTCAACCGACAAGGCAGACCTCCGGCTTATCTACCTGGCCCTGGCCCACATGATTAAGTTCAGAGGC
CACTTCCTGATCGAGGGCGACCTCAATCCTGACAATAGCGATGTGGATAAACTGTTCATCCAGCTGGTGC
AGACTTACAACCAGCTCTTTGAAGAGAACCCCATCAATGCAAGCGGAGTCGATGCCAAGGCCATTCTGTC
AGCCCGGCTGTCAAAGAGCCGCAGACTTGAGAATCTTATCGCTCAGCTGCCGGGTGAAAAGAAAAATGGA
CTGTTCGGGAACCTGATTGCTCTTTCACTTGGGCTGACTCCCAATTTCAAGTCTAATTTCGACCTGGCAG
AGGATGCCAAGCTGCAACTGTCCAAGGACACCTATGATGACGATCTCGACAACCTCCTGGCCCAGATCGG
TGACCAATACGCCGACCTTTTCCTTGCTGCTAAGAATCTTTCTGACGCCATCCTGCTGTCTGACATTCTC
CGCGTGAACACTGAAATCACCAAGGCCCCTCTTTCAGCTTCAATGATTAAGCGGTATGATGAGCACCACC
AGGACCTGACCCTGCTTAAGGCACTCGTCCGGCAGCAGCTTCCGGAGAAGTACAAGGAAATCTTCTTTGA
CCAGTCAAAGAATGGATACGCCGGCTACATCGACGGAGGTGCCTCCCAAGAGGAATTTTATAAGTTTATC
AAACCTATCCTTGAGAAGATGGACGGCACCGAAGAGCTCCTCGTGAAACTGAATCGGGAGGATCTGCTGC
GGAAGCAGCGCACTTTCGACAATGGGAGCATTCCCCACCAGATCCATCTTGGGGAGCTTCACGCCATCCT
TCGGCGCCAAGAGGACTTCTACCCCTTTCTTAAGGACAACAGGGAGAAGATTGAGAAAATTCTCACTTTC
CGCATCCCCTACTACGTGGGACCCCTCGCCAGAGGAAATAGCCGGTTTGCTTGGATGACCAGAAAGTCAG
AAGAAACTATCACTCCCTGGAACTTCGAAGAGGTGGTGGACAAGGGAGCCAGCGCTCAGTCATTCATCGA
ACGGATGACTAACTTCGATAAGAACCTCCCCAATGAGAAGGTCCTGCCGAAACATTCCCTGCTCTACGAG
TACTTTACCGTGTACAACGAGCTGACCAAGGTGAAATATGTCACCGAAGGGATGAGGAAGCCCGCATTCC
TGTCAGGCGAACAAAAGAAGGCAATTGTGGACCTTCTGTTCAAGACCAATAGAAAGGTGACCGTGAAGCA
GCTGAAGGAGGACTATTTCAAGAAAATTGAATGCTTCGACTCTGTGGAGATTAGCGGGGTCGAAGATCGG
TTCAACGCAAGCCTGGGTACCTACCATGATCTGCTTAAGATCATCAAGGACAAGGATTTTCTGGACAATG
AGGAGAAAGAGGACATCCTTGAGGACATTGTCCTGACTCTCACTCTGTTCGAGGACCGGGAAATGATCGA
GGAGAGGCTTAAGACCTACGCCCATCTGTTCGACGATAAAGTGATGAAGCAACTTAAACGGAGAAGATAT
ACCGGATGGGGACGCCTTAGCCGCAAACTCATCAACGGAATCCGGGACAAACAGAGCGGAAAGACCATTC
TTGATTTCCTTAAGAGCGACGGATTCGCTAATCGCAACTTCATGCAACTTATCCATGATGATTCCCTGAC
CTTTAAGGAGGACATCCAGAAGGCCCAAGTGTCTGGACAAGGTGACTCACTGCACGAGCATATCGCAAAT
CTGGCTGGTTCACCCGCTATTAAGAAGGGTATTCTCCAGACCGTGAAAGTCGTGGACGAGCTGGTCAAGG
TGATGGGTCGCCATAAACCAGAGAACATTGTCATCGAGATGGCCAGGGAAAACCAGACTACCCAGAAGGG
ACAGAAGAACAGCAGGGAGCGGATGAAAAGAATTGAGGAAGGGATTAAGGAGCTCGGGTCACAGATCCTT
AAAGAGCACCCGGTGGAAAACACCCAGCTTCAGAATGAGAAGCTCTATCTGTACTACCTTCAAAATGGAC
GCGATATGTATGTGGACCAAGAGCTTGATATCAACAGGCTCTCAGACTACGACGTGGACCACATCGTCCC
TCAGAGCTTCCTCAAAGACGACTCAATTGACAATAAGGTGCTGACTCGCTCAGACAAGAACCGGGGAAAG
TCAGATAACGTGCCCTCAGAGGAAGTCGTGAAAAAGATGAAGAACTATTGGCGCCAGCTTCTGAACGCAA
AGCTAATCACTCAGCGGAAGTTCGACAATCTCACTAAGGCTGAGAGGGGCGGACTGAGCGAACTGGACAA
AGCAGGATTCATTAAACGGCAACTTGTGGAGACTCGGCAGATTACTAAACATGTAGCCCAAATCCTTGAC
TCACGCATGAATACCAAGTACGACGAAAACGACAAACTTATCCGCGAGGTGAAGGTGATTACCCTGAAGT
CCAAGCTGGTCAGCGATTTCAGAAAGGACTTTCAATTCTACAAAGTGCGGGAGATCAATAACTATCATCA
TGCTCATGACGCATATCTGAATGCCGTGGTGGGAACCGCCCTAATCAAGAAGTACCCAAAGCTGGAAAGC
GAGTTCGTGTACGGAGACTACAAGGTCTACGACGTGCGCAAGATGATTGCCAAATCTGAGCAGGAGATCG
GAAAGGCCACCGCAAAGTACTTCTTCTACAGCAACATCATGAATTTCTTCAAGACCGAAATCACCCTTGC
AAACGGTGAGATCCGGAAGAGGCCGCTCATCGAGACTAATGGGGAGACTGGCGAAATCGTGTGGGACAAG
GGCAGAGATTTCGCTACCGTGCGCAAAGTGCTTTCTATGCCTCAAGTGAACATCGTGAAGAAAACCGAGG
TGCAAACCGGAGGCTTTTCTAAGGAATCAATCCTCCCCAAGCGCAACTCCGACAAGCTCATTGCAAGGAA
GAAGGATTGGGACCCTAAGAAGTACGGCGGATTCGATTCACCAACTGTGGCTTATTCTGTCCTGGTCGTG
GCTAAGGTGGAAAAAGGAAAGTCTAAGAAGCTCAAGAGCGTGAAGGAACTGCTGGGTATCACCATTATGG
AGCGCAGCTCCTTCGAGAAGAACCCAATTGACTTTCTCGAAGCCAAAGGTTACAAGGAAGTCAAGAAGGA
CCTTATCATCAAGCTCCCAAAGTATAGCCTGTTCGAACTGGAGAATGGGCGGAAGCGGATGCTCGCCTCC
GCTGGCGAACTTCAGAAGGGTAATGAGCTGGCTCTCCCCTCCAAGTACGTGAATTTCCTCTACCTTGCAA
GCCATTACGAGAAGCTGAAGGGGAGCCCCGAGGACAACGAGCAAAAGCAACTGTTTGTGGAGCAGCATAA
GCATTATCTGGACGAGATCATTGAGCAGATTTCCGAGTTTTCTAAACGCGTCATTCTCGCTGATGCCAAC
CTCGATAAAGTCCTTAGCGCATACAATAAGCACAGAGACAAACCAATTCGGGAGCAGGCTGAGAATATCA
TCCACCTGTTCACCCTCACCAATCTTGGTGCCCCTGCCGCATTCAAGTACTTCGACACCACCATCGACCG
GAAACGCTATACCTCCACCAAAGAAGTGCTGGACGCCACCCTCATCCACCAGAGCATCACCGGACTTTAC
GAAACTCGGATTGACCTCTCACAGCTCGGAGGGGATGAGGGAGCTCCCAAGAAAAAGCGCAAGGTAGGTA
GTTCCGGATCCTAGACTCTCGAGGCGAATTTCTTATGATTTATGATTTTTATTATTAAATAAGTTATAAA
AAAAATAAGTGTATACAAATTTTAAAGTGACTCTTAGGTTTTAAAACGAAAATTCTTATTCTTGAGTAAC
TCTTTCCTGTAGGTCAGGTTGCTTTCTCAGGTATAGCATGAGGTCGCTCTTATTGACCACACCTCTACCG
GCATGCCGAGCAAATGCCTGCAAATCGCTCCCCATTTCTCTAGAGCGGCCGTGGTATCGTTTAGATTGGC
AATTACAGTGTCTTAGCTCACATGCTTATAACTAATTACATGACTCGAAGACATAAAAAACAAAAAAAGC
ACCACCGACTCGGTGCCACTTTTTCAAGTTGATAACGGACTAGCCTTATTTTAACTTGCTATTTCTAGCT
CTAAAACCTACGAATGATTCTACTTCCGATCATTTATCTTTCACTGCGGAGAAGTTTCGAACGCCGAAAC
ATGCGCACCAACTTTCACTTCTACAGCGTTTGACCAAAATCTTTTGAACAGAACATTGTAGGGTGTGAAA
AAATGCGCACCTTTACCGCTAGCCCAAGAGGGCACTACAAAATCTAGAGTTGTACTTCAAACGTACATGT
AATCACCTTGTATATACTCGAAAGAAAACATCAAGTTTCTGTATAAATATGAGTGAAAGCATAATCATAC
ATTATCTTTTCAAAGATTGTCCGCGGTGGAGCTCCAGCTTTTGTTCCCTTTAGTGAGGGTTAATTGCGCG
CTTGGCGTAATCATGGTCATAGCTGTTTCCTGTGTGAAATTGTTATCCGCTCACAATTCCACACAACATA
CGAGCCGGAAGCATAAAGTGTAAAGCCTGGGGTGCCTAATGAGTGAGCTAACTCACATTAATTGCGTTGC
GCTCACTGCCCGCTTTCCAGTCGGGAAACCTGTCGTGCCAGCTGCATTAATGAATCGGCCAACGCGCGGG
GAGAGGCGGTTTGCGTATTGGGCGCTCTTCCGCTTCCTCGCTCACTGACTCGCTGCGCTCGGTCGTTCGG
CTGCGGCGAGCGGTATCAGCTCACTCAAAGGCGGTAATACGGTTATCCACAGAATCAGGGGATAACGCAG
GAAAGAACATGTGAGCAAAAGGCCAGCAAAAGGCCAGGAACCGTAAAAAGGCCGCGTTGCTGGCGTTTTT
CCATAGGCTCCGCCCCCCTGACGAGCATCACAAAAATCGACGCTCAAGTCAGAGGTGGCGAAACCCGACA
GGACTATAAAGATACCAGGCGTTTCCCCCTGGAAGCTCCCTCGTGCGCTCTCCTGTTCCGACCCTGCCGC
TTACCGGATACCTGTCCGCCTTTCTCCCTTCGGGAAGCGTGGCGCTTTCTCATAGCTCACGCTGTAGGTA
TCTCAGTTCGGTGTAGGTCGTTCGCTCCAAGCTGGGCTGTGTGCACGAACCCCCCGTTCAGCCCGACCGC
TGCGCCTTATCCGGTAACTATCGTCTTGAGTCCAACCCGGTAAGACACGACTTATCGCCACTGGCAGCAG
CCACTGGTAACAGGATTAGCAGAGCGAGGTATGTAGGCGGTGCTACAGAGTTCTTGAAGTGGTGGCCTAA
CTACGGCTACACTAGAAGAACAGTATTTGGTATCTGCGCTCTGCTGAAGCCAGTTACCTTCGGAAAAAGA
GTTGGTAGCTCTTGATCCGGCAAACAAACCACCGCTGGTAGCGGTGGTTTTTTTGTTTGCAAGCAGCAGA
TTACGCGCAGAAAAAAAGGATCTCAAGAAGATCCTTTGATCTTTTCTACGGGGTCTGACGCTCAGTGGAA
CGAAAACTCACGTTAAGGGATTTTGGTCATGAGATTATCAAAAAGGATCTTCACCTAGATCCTTTTAAAT
TAAAAATGAAGTTTTAAATCAATCTAAAGTATATATGAGTAAACTTGGTCTGACAGTTACCAATGCTTAA
TCAGTGAGGCACCTATCTCAGCGATCTGTCTATTTCGTTCATCCATAGTTGCCTGACTCCCCGTCGTGTA
GATAACTACGATACGGGAGGGCTTACCATCTGGCCCCAGTGCTGCAATGATACCGCGAGACCCACGCTCA
CCGGCTCCAGATTTATCAGCAATAAACCAGCCAGCCGGAAGGGCCGAGCGCAGAAGTGGTCCTGCAACTT
TATCCGCCTCCATCCAGTCTATTAATTGTTGCCGGGAAGCTAGAGTAAGTAGTTCGCCAGTTAATAGTTT
GCGCAACGTTGTTGCCATTGCTACAGGCATCGTGGTGTCACGCTCGTCGTTTGGTATGGCTTCATTCAGC
TCCGGTTCCCAACGATCAAGGCGAGTTACATGATCCCCCATGTTGTGCAAAAAAGCGGTTAGCTCCTTCG
GTCCTCCGATCGTTGTCAGAAGTAAGTTGGCCGCAGTGTTATCACTCATGGTTATGGCAGCACTGCATAA
TTCTCTTACTGTCATGCCATCCGTAAGATGCTTTTCTGTGACTGGTGAGTACTCAACCAAGTCATTCTGA
GAATAGTGTATGCGGCGACCGAGTTGCTCTTGCCCGGCGTCAATACGGGATAATACCGCGCCACATAGCA
GAACTTTAAAAGTGCTCATCATTGGAAAACGTTCTTCGGGGCGAAAACTCTCAAGGATCTTACCGCTGTT
GAGATCCAGTTCGATGTAACCCACTCGTGCACCCAACTGATCTTCAGCATCTTTTACTTTCACCAGCGTT
TCTGGGTGAGCAAAAACAGGAAGGCAAAATGCCGCAAAAAAGGGAATAAGGGCGACACGGAAATGTTGAA
TACTCATACTCTTCCTTTTTCAATATTATTGAAGCATTTATCAGGGTTATTGTCTCATGAGCGGATACAT
ATTTGAATGTATTTAGAAAAATAAACAAATAGGGGTTCCGCGCACATTTCCCCGAAAAGTGCCACCTGAA
CGAAGCATCTGTGCTTCATTTTGTAGAACAAAAATGCAACGCGAGAGCGCTAATTTTTCAAACAAAGAAT
CTGAGCTGCATTTTTACAGAACAGAAATGCAACGCGAAAGCGCTATTTTACCAACGAAGAATCTGTGCTT
CATTTTTGTAAAACAAAAATGCAACGCGAGAGCGCTAATTTTTCAAACAAAGAATCTGAGCTGCATTTTT
ACAGAACAGAAATGCAACGCGAGAGCGCTATTTTACCAACAAAGAATCTATACTTCTTTTTTGTTCTACA
AAAATGCATCCCGAGAGCGCTATTTTTCTAACAAAGCATCTTAGATTACTTTTTTTCTCCTTTGTGCGCT
CTATAATGCAGTCTCTTGATAACTTTTTGCACTGTAGGTCCGTTAAGGTTAGAAGAAGGCTACTTTGGTG
TCTATTTTCTCTTCCATAAAAAAAGCCTGACTCCACTTCCCGCGTTTACTGATTACTAGCGAAGCTGCGG
GTGCATTTTTTCAAGATAAAGGCATCCCCGATTATATTCTATACCGATGTGGATTGCGCATACTTTGTGA
ACAGAAAGTGATAGCGTTGATGATTCTTCATTGGTCAGAAAATTATGAACGGTTTCTTCTATTTTGTCTC
TATATACTACGTATAGGAAATGTTTACATTTTCGTATTGTTTTCGATTCACTCTATGAATAGTTCTTACT
ACAATTTTTTTGTCTAAAGAGTAATACTAGAGATAAACATAAAAAATGTAGAGGTCGAGTTTAGATGCAA
GTTCAAGGAGCGAAAGGTGGATGGGTAGGTTATATAGGGATATAGCACAGAGATATATAGCAAAGAGATA
CTTTTGAGCAATGTTTGTGGAAGCGGTATTCGCAATATTTTAGTAGCTCGTTACAGTCCGGTGCGTTTTT
GGTTTTTTGAAAGTGCGTCTTCAGAGCGCTTTTGGTTTTCAAAAGCGCTCTGAAGTTCCTATACTTTCTA
GCTAGAGAATAGGAACTTCGGAATAGGAACTTCAAAGCGTTTCCGAAAACGAGCGCTTCCGAAAATGCAA
CGCGAGCTGCGCACATACAGCTCACTGTTCACGTCGCACCTATATCTGCGTGTTGCCTGTATATATATAT
ACATGAGAAGAACGGCATAGTGCGTGTTTATGCTTAAATGCGTACTTATATGCGTCTATTTATGTAGGAT
GAAAGGTAGTCTAGTACCTCCTGTGATATTATCCCATTCCATGCGGGGTATCGTATGCTTCCTTCAGCAC
TACCCTTTAGCTGTTCTATATGCTGCCACTCCTCAATTGGATTAGTCTCATCCTTCAATGCTATCATTTC
CTTTGATATTGGATCATACTAAGAAACCATTATTATCATGACATTAACCTATAAAAATAGGCGTATCACG
AGGCCCTTTCGTCTCGCGCGTTTCGGTGATGACGGTGAAAACCTCTGACACATGCAGCTCCCGGAGACGG
TCACAGCTTGTCTGTAAGCGGATGCCGGGAGCAGACAAGCCCGTCAGGGCGCGTCAGCGGGTGTTGGCGG
GTGTCGGGGCTGGCTTAACTATGCGGCATCAGAGCAGATTGTACTGAGAGTGCACCATATCGACTACGTC
GTTAAGGCCGTTTCTGACAGAGTAAAATTCTTGAGGGAACTTTCACCATTATGGGAAATGGTTCAAGAAG
GTATTGACTTAAACTCCATCAAATGGTCAGGTCATTGAGTGTTTTTTATTTGTTGTATTTTTTTTTTTTT
AGAGAAAATCCTCCAATATATAAATTAGGAATCATAGTTTCATGATTTTCTGTTACACCTAACTTTTTGT
GTGGTGCCCTCCTCCTTGTCAATATTAATGTTAAAGTGCAATTCTTTTTCCTTATCACGTTGAGCCATTA
GTATCAATTTGCTTACCTGTATTCCTTTACATCCTCCTTTTTCTCCTTCTTGATAAATGTATGTAGATTG
CGTATATAGTTTCGTCTACCCTATGAACATATTCCATTTTGTAATTTCGTGTCGTTTCTATTATGAATTT
CATTTATAAAGTTTATGTACAAATATCATAAAAAAAGAGAATCTTTTTAAGCAAGGATTTTCTTAACTTC
TTCGGCGACAGCATCACCGACTTCGGTGGTACTGTTGGAACCACCTAAATCACCAGTTCTGATACCTGCA
TCCAAAACCTTTTTAACTGCATCTTCAATGGCCTTACCTTCTTCAGGCAAGTTCAATGACAATTTCAACA
TCATTGCAGCAGACAAGATAGTGGCGATAGGGTTGACCTTATTCTTTGGCAAATCTGGAGCAGAACCGTG
GCATGGTTCGTACAAACCAAATGCGGTGTTCTTGTCTGGCAAAGAGGCCAAGGACGCAGATGGCAACAAA
CCCAAGGAACCTGGGATAACGGAGGCTTCATCGGAGATGATATCACCAAACATGTTGCTGGTGATTATAA
TACCATTTAGGTGGGTTGGGTTCTTAACTAGGATCATGGCGGCAGAATCAATCAATTGATGTTGAACCTT
CAATGTAGGAAATTCGTTCTTGATGGTTTCCTCCACAGTTTTTCTCCATAATCTTGAAGAGGCCAAAACA
TTAGCTTTATCCAAGGACCAAATAGGCAATGGTGGCTCATGTTGTAGGGCCATGAAAGCGGCCATTCTTG
TGATTCTTTGCACTTCTGGAACGGTGTATTGTTCACTATCCCAAGCGACACCATCACCATCGTCTTCCTT
TCTCTTACCAAAGTAAATACCTCCCACTAATTCTCTGACAACAACGAAGTCAGTACCTTTAGCAAATTGT
GGCTTGATTGGAGATAAGTCTAAAAGAGAGTCGGATGCAAAGTTACATGGTCTTAAGTTGGCGTACAATT
GAAGTTCTTTACGGATTTTTAGTAAACCTTGTTCAGGTCTAACACTACCTGTACCCCATTTAGGACCACC
CACAGCACCTAACAAAACGGCATCAGCCTTCTTGGAGGCTTCCAGCGCCTCATCTGGAAGTGGAACACCT
GTAGCATCTATAGCAGCACCACCAATTAAATGATTTTCGAAATCGAACTTGACATTGGAACGAACATCAG
AAATAGCTTTAAGAACCTTAATGGCTTCGGCTGTGATTTCTTGACCAACGTGGTCACCTGGCAAAACGAC
GATCTTCTTAGGGGCAGACATTAGAATGGTATATCCTTGAAATATATATATATATATTGCTGAAATGTAA
AAGGTAAGAAAAGTTAGAAAGTAAGACGATTGCTAACCACCTATTGGAAAAAACAATAGGTCCTTAAATA
ATATTGTCAACTTCAAGTATTGTGATGCAAGCATTTAGTCATGAACGCTTCTCTATTCTATATGAAAAGC
CGGTTCCGGCGCTCTCACCTTTCCTTTTTCTCCCAATTTTTCAGTTGAAAAAGGTATATGCGTCAGGCGA
CCTCTGAAATTAACAAAAAATTTCCAGTCATCGAATTTGATTCTGTGCGATAGCGCCCCTGTGTGTTCTC
GTTATGTTGAGGAAAAAAATAATGGTTGCTAAGAGATTCGAACTCTTGCATCTTACGATACCTGAGTATT
CCCACAGTTAACTGCGGTCAAGATATTTCTTGAATCAGGCGCCTTAGACCGCTCGGCCAAACAACCAATT
ACTTGTTGAGAAATAGAGTATAATTATCCTATAAATATAACGTTTTTGAACACACATGAACAAGGAAGTA
CAGGACAATTGATTTTGAAGAGAATGTGGATTTTGATGTAATTGTTGGGATTCCATTTTTAATAAGGCAA
TAATATTAGGTATGTAGATATACTAGAAGTTCTCCTCGACCGGTCGATATGCGGTGTGAAATACCGCACA
GATGCGTAAGGAGAAAATACCGCATCAGGAAATTGTAAGCGTTAATATTTTGTTAAAATTCGCGTTAAAT
TTTTGTTAAATCAGCTCATTTTTTAACCAATAGGCCGAAATCGGCAAAATCCCTTATAAATCAAAAGAAT
AGACCGAGATAGGGT
[37 nt withheld, positions 11916-11952]
AAAGAACGTGGACTCCAACGTCAAAGG
[49 nt withheld, positions 11980-12028]
T
[91 nt withheld, positions 12030-12120]
G
[124 nt withheld, positions 12122-12245]
CCATTCGCCATTCAGGCTGCGCAACTGTTGGGAAGGGCGATCGGTGCGGGCCTCTTCGCTATTACGCCAG
CTGGCGAAAGGGGGATGTGCTGCAAGGCGATTAAGTTGGGTAACGCCAGGGTTTTCCCAGTCACGACGTT
